LOCUS       Exported 7891 bp ds-DNA circular SYN 12-MAY-2021
DEFINITION  Mammalian expression plasmid for soluble ACE2-Fc fusion (IgG1) high
            affinity 2.2.
ACCESSION   .
VERSION     .
KEYWORDS    pcDNA3-sACE2v2.2-IgG1
SOURCE      synthetic DNA construct
  ORGANISM  synthetic DNA construct
REFERENCE   1 (bases 1 to 7891)
  AUTHORS   Chan KK, Dorosky D, Sharma P, Abbasi SA, Dye JM, Kranz DM, Herbert
            AS, Procko E
  TITLE     Engineering human ACE2 to optimize binding to the spike protein of
            SARS coronavirus 2.
  JOURNAL   Science. 2020 Sep 4;369(6508):1261-1265. doi:
            10.1126/science.abc0870. Epub 2020 Aug 4.
  PUBMED    32753553
REFERENCE   2 (bases 1 to 7891)
  AUTHORS   .
  TITLE     Direct Submission
  JOURNAL   Exported May 12, 2021 from SnapGene Server 1.1.58
            http://www.snapgene.com
FEATURES             Location/Qualifiers
     source          1..7891
                     /organism="synthetic DNA construct"
                     /mol_type="other DNA"
     enhancer        1..380
                     /label=CMV enhancer
                     /note="human cytomegalovirus immediate early enhancer"
     promoter        381..584
                     /label=CMV promoter
                     /note="human cytomegalovirus (CMV) immediate early
                     promoter"
     primer_bind     535..555
                     /label=CMV-F
                     /note="Human CMV immediate early promoter, forward primer"
     primer_bind     629..648
                     /label=T7
                     /note="T7 promoter, forward primer"
     promoter        629..647
                     /label=T7 promoter
                     /note="promoter for bacteriophage T7 RNA polymerase"
     primer_bind     complement(3248..3265)
                     /label=BGH-rev
                     /note="Bovine growth hormone terminator, reverse primer.
                     Also called BGH reverse"
     polyA_signal    3254..3478
                     /label=bGH poly(A) signal
                     /note="bovine growth hormone polyadenylation signal"
     rep_origin      3524..3952
                     /direction=RIGHT
                     /label=f1 ori
                     /note="f1 bacteriophage origin of replication; arrow
                     indicates direction of (+) strand synthesis"
     primer_bind     complement(3611..3630)
                     /label=F1ori-R
                     /note="F1 origin, reverse primer"
     primer_bind     3821..3842
                     /label=F1ori-F
                     /note="F1 origin, forward primer"
     primer_bind     complement(3961..3981)
                     /label=pBABE 3'
                     /note="SV40 enhancer, reverse primer for pBABE vectors"
     promoter        3966..4295
                     /label=SV40 promoter
                     /note="SV40 enhancer and early promoter"
     rep_origin      4146..4281
                     /label=SV40 ori
                     /note="SV40 origin of replication"
     primer_bind     4208..4227
                     /label=SV40pro-F
                     /note="SV40 promoter/origin, forward primer"
     CDS             4362..5156
                     /codon_start=1
                     /gene="aph(3')-II (or nptII)"
                     /product="aminoglycoside phosphotransferase from Tn5"
                     /label=NeoR/KanR
                     /note="confers resistance to neomycin, kanamycin, and G418
                     (Geneticin(R))"
                     /translation="MIEQDGLHAGSPAAWVERLFGYDWAQQTIGCSDAAVFRLSAQGRP
                     VLFVKTDLSGALNELQDEAARLSWLATTGVPCAAVLDVVTEAGRDWLLLGEVPGQDLLS
                     SHLAPAEKVSIMADAMRRLHTLDPATCPFDHQAKHRIERARTRMEAGLVDQDDLDEEHQ
                     GLAPAELFARLKARMPDGEDLVVTHGDACLPNIMVENGRFSGFIDCGRLGVADRYQDIA
                     LATRDIAEELGGEWADRFLVLYGIAAPDSQRIAFYRLLDEFF"
     primer_bind     complement(4416..4435)
                     /label=Neo-R
                     /note="Neomycin resistance gene, reverse primer"
     primer_bind     5026..5045
                     /label=Neo-F
                     /note="Neomycin resistance gene, forward primer"
     polyA_signal    5330..5451
                     /label=SV40 poly(A) signal
                     /note="SV40 polyadenylation signal"
     primer_bind     complement(5367..5386)
                     /label=SV40pA-R
                     /note="SV40 polyA, reverse primer"
     primer_bind     5421..5440
                     /label=EBV-rev
                     /note="SV40 polyA terminator, reverse primer"
     primer_bind     complement(5500..5516)
                     /label=M13 rev
                     /note="common sequencing primer, one of multiple similar
                     variants"
     primer_bind     complement(5500..5516)
                     /label=M13 Reverse
                     /note="In lacZ gene. Also called M13-rev"
     primer_bind     complement(5513..5535)
                     /label=M13/pUC Reverse
                     /note="In lacZ gene"
     protein_bind    5524..5540
                     /label=lac operator
                     /bound_moiety="lac repressor encoded by lacI"
                     /note="The lac repressor binds to the lac operator to
                     inhibit transcription in E. coli. This inhibition can be
                     relieved by adding lactose or
                     isopropyl-beta-D-thiogalactopyranoside (IPTG)."
     promoter        complement(5548..5578)
                     /label=lac promoter
                     /note="promoter for the E. coli lac operon"
     protein_bind    5593..5614
                     /label=CAP binding site
                     /bound_moiety="E. coli catabolite activator protein"
                     /note="CAP binding activates transcription in the presence
                     of cAMP."
     primer_bind     complement(5731..5748)
                     /label=L4440
                     /note="L4440 vector, forward primer"
     rep_origin      complement(5902..6490)
                     /direction=LEFT
                     /label=ori
                     /note="high-copy-number ColE1/pMB1/pBR322/pUC origin of
                     replication"
     primer_bind     complement(5982..6001)
                     /label=pBR322ori-F
                     /note="pBR322 origin, forward primer"
     CDS             complement(6661..7521)
                     /codon_start=1
                     /gene="bla"
                     /product="beta-lactamase"
                     /label=AmpR
                     /note="confers resistance to ampicillin, carbenicillin, and
                     related antibiotics"
                     /translation="MSIQHFRVALIPFFAAFCLPVFAHPETLVKVKDAEDQLGARVGYI
                     ELDLNSGKILESFRPEERFPMMSTFKVLLCGAVLSRIDAGQEQLGRRIHYSQNDLVEYS
                     PVTEKHLTDGMTVRELCSAAITMSDNTAANLLLTTIGGPKELTAFLHNMGDHVTRLDRW
                     EPELNEAIPNDERDTTMPVAMATTLRKLLTGELLTLASRQQLIDWMEADKVAGPLLRSA
                     LPAGWFIADKSGAGERGSRGIIAALGPDGKPSRIVVIYTTGSQATMDERNRQIAEIGAS
                     LIKHW"
     primer_bind     7284..7303
                     /label=Amp-R
                     /note="Ampicillin resistance gene, reverse primer"
     promoter        complement(7522..7626)
                     /gene="bla"
                     /label=AmpR promoter
     primer_bind     complement(7701..7720)
                     /label=pRS-marker
                     /note="pRS vectors, use to sequence yeast selectable
                     marker"
ORIGIN
        1 gacattgatt attgactagt tattaatagt aatcaattac ggggtcatta gttcatagcc
       61 catatatgga gttccgcgtt acataactta cggtaaatgg cccgcctggc tgaccgccca
      121 acgacccccg cccattgacg tcaataatga cgtatgttcc catagtaacg ccaataggga
      181 ctttccattg acgtcaatgg gtggagtatt tacggtaaac tgcccacttg gcagtacatc
      241 aagtgtatca tatgccaagt acgcccccta ttgacgtcaa tgacggtaaa tggcccgcct
      301 ggcattatgc ccagtacatg accttatggg actttcctac ttggcagtac atctacgtat
      361 tagtcatcgc tattaccatg gtgatgcggt tttggcagta catcaatggg cgtggatagc
      421 ggtttgactc acggggattt ccaagtctcc accccattga cgtcaatggg agtttgtttt
      481 ggcaccaaaa tcaacgggac tttccaaaat gtcgtaacaa ctccgcccca ttgacgcaaa
      541 tgggcggtag gcgtgtacgg tgggaggtct atataagcag agctctctgg ctaactagag
      601 aacccactgc ttactggctt atcgaaatta atacgactca ctatagggag acccaagctg
      661 gctagcgcca ccatgtcaag ctcttcctgg ctccttctca gccttgttgc tgtaactgct
      721 gctcagtcca ccattgagga acaggccaag tactttttgg acaagtttaa ccacgaagcc
      781 gaagacctgt tctatcaaag ttcacttgct tcttggaatt ataacaccaa tattactgaa
      841 gagaatgtcc aaaacatgaa taatgctggg gacaaatggt ctgccttttt aaaggaacag
      901 tccacacttg cccaaatgta tccactacaa gaaattcaga atctcacagt caagcttcag
      961 ctgcaggctc ttcagcaaaa tgggtcttca gtgctctcag aagacaagag caaacggttg
     1021 aacacaattc taaatacaat gagcaccatc tacagtactg gaaaagtttg taacccagat
     1081 aatccacaag aatgcttatt acttgaacca ggtttgaatg aaataatggc aaacagttta
     1141 gactacaatg agaggctctg ggcttgggaa agctggagat ctgaggtcgg caagcagctg
     1201 aggccattat atgaagagta tgtggtcttg aaaaatgaga tggcaagagc aaatcattat
     1261 gaggactatg gggattattg gagaggagac tatgaagtaa atggggtaga tggctatgac
     1321 tacagccgcg gccagttgat tgaagatgtg gaacatacct ttgaagagat taaaccatta
     1381 tatgaacatc ttcatgccta tgtgagggca aagttgatga atgcctatcc ttcctatatc
     1441 agtccaattg gatgcctccc tgctcatttg cttggtgata tgtggggtag attttggaca
     1501 aatctgtact ctttgacagt tccctttgga cagaaaccaa acatagatgt tactgatgca
     1561 atggtggacc aggcctggga tgcacagaga atattcaagg aggccgagaa gttctttgta
     1621 tctgttggtc ttcctaatat gactcaagga ttctgggaat attccatgct aacggaccca
     1681 ggaaatgttc agaaagcagt ctgccatccc acagcttggg acctggggaa gggcgacttc
     1741 aggattctta tgtgcacaaa ggtgacaatg gacgacttcc tgacagctca tcatgagatg
     1801 gggcatatcc agtatgatat ggcatatctt gcacaacctt ttctgctaag aaatggagct
     1861 aatgaaggat tccatgaagc tgttggggaa atcatgtcac tttctgcagc cacacctaag
     1921 catttaaaat ccattggtct tctgtcaccc gattttcaag aagacaatga aacagaaata
     1981 aacttcctgc tcaaacaagc actcacgatt gttgggactc tgccatttac ttacatgtta
     2041 gagaagtgga ggtggatggt ctttaaaggg gaaattccca aagaccagtg gatgaaaaag
     2101 tggtgggaga tgaagcgaga gatagttggg gtggtggaac ctgtgcccca tgatgaaaca
     2161 tactgtgacc ccgcatctct gttccatgtt tctaatgatt actcattcat tcgatattac
     2221 acaaggaccc tttaccaatt ccagtttcaa gaagcacttt gtcaagcagc taaacatgaa
     2281 ggccctctgc acaaatgtga catctcaaac tctacagaag ctggacagaa actgttcaat
     2341 atgctgaggc ttggaaaatc agaaccctgg accctagcat tggaaaatgt tgtaggagca
     2401 aagaacatga atgtaaggcc actgctcaac tactttgagc ccttatttac ctggctgaaa
     2461 gaccagaaca agaattcttt tgtgggatgg agtaccgact ggagtccata tgcagacgga
     2521 tccgacaaaa ctcacacatg cccaccgtgc ccagcacctg aactcctggg gggaccgtca
     2581 gtcttcctct tccccccaaa acccaaggac accctcatga tctcccggac ccctgaggtc
     2641 acatgcgtgg tggtggacgt gagccacgaa gaccctgagg tcaagttcaa ctggtacgtg
     2701 gacggcgtgg aggtgcataa tgccaagaca aagccgcggg aggagcagta caacagcacg
     2761 taccgtgtgg tcagcgtcct caccgtcctg caccaggact ggctgaatgg caaggagtac
     2821 aagtgcaagg tctccaacaa agccctccca gcccccatcg agaaaaccat ctccaaagcc
     2881 aaagggcagc cccgagaacc acaggtgtac accctgcccc catcccggga ggagatgacc
     2941 aagaaccagg tcagcctgac ctgcctggtc aaaggcttct atcccagcga catcgccgtg
     3001 gagtgggaga gcaatgggca gccggagaac aactacaaga ccacgcctcc cgtgctggac
     3061 tccgacggct ccttcttcct ctacagcaag ctcaccgtgg acaagagcag gtggcagcag
     3121 gggaacgtct tctcatgctc cgtgatgcac gaggctctgc acaaccacta cacgcagaag
     3181 agcctctccc tgtctccggg taaatgataa ctcgagtcta gagggcccgt ttaaacccgc
     3241 tgatcagcct cgactgtgcc ttctagttgc cagccatctg ttgtttgccc ctcccccgtg
     3301 ccttccttga ccctggaagg tgccactccc actgtccttt cctaataaaa tgaggaaatt
     3361 gcatcgcatt gtctgagtag gtgtcattct attctggggg gtggggtggg gcaggacagc
     3421 aagggggagg attgggaaga caatagcagg catgctgggg atgcggtggg ctctatggct
     3481 tctgaggcgg aaagaaccag ctggggctct agggggtatc cccnnnnnnn nnnnnnnnnn
     3541 nnnnnnnnnn nnnnnnnnnn nnnnnnnnnn nnnnnnnnnn nnnnnnnnnn nnnnnnnnnn
     3601 nnnnnnnnnn nnnnnnnnnn nnnnnnnnnn nnnnnnnnnn nnnnnnncnn nnnnnnnnnn
     3661 nnnnnnnnnn nnnnnnnnnn nnnnnnnnnn nnnnnnnnnn nnnnnnnnnn nnnnnnnnnn
     3721 nnnnnnnnnn nnnnnnnnna nnnnnnnnnn nnnnnnnnnn nnnnnnnnnn nnnnnnnnnn
     3781 nnnnnnnnnc ctttgacgtt ggagtccacg ttctttaata gtggactctt gttccaaact
     3841 ggaacaacac tcaaccctat ctcggtctat tcttttgatt tataagggat tttgccgatt
     3901 tcggcctatt ggttaaaaaa tgagctgatt taacaaaaat ttaacgcgaa ttaattctgt
     3961 ggaatgtgtg tcagttaggg tgtggaaagt ccccaggctc cccagcaggc agaagtatgc
     4021 aaagcatgca tctcaattag tcagcaacca ggtgtggaaa gtccccaggc tccccagcag
     4081 gcagaagtat gcaaagcatg catctcaatt agtcagcaac catagtcccg cccctaactc
     4141 cgcccatccc gcccctaact ccgcccagtt ccgcccattc tccgccccat ggctgactaa
     4201 ttttttttat ttatgcagag gccgaggccg cctctgcctc tgagctattc cagaagtagt
     4261 gaggaggctt ttttggaggc ctaggctttt gcaaaaagct cccgggagct tgtatatcca
     4321 ttttcggatc tgatcaagag acaggatgag gatcgtttcg catgattgaa caagatggat
     4381 tgcacgcagg ttctccggcc gcttgggtgg agaggctatt cggctatgac tgggcacaac
     4441 agacaatcgg ctgctctgat gccgccgtgt tccggctgtc agcgcagggg cgcccggttc
     4501 tttttgtcaa gaccgacctg tccggtgccc tgaatgaact gcaggacgag gcagcgcggc
     4561 tatcgtggct ggccacgacg ggcgttcctt gcgcagctgt gctcgacgtt gtcactgaag
     4621 cgggaaggga ctggctgcta ttgggcgaag tgccggggca ggatctcctg tcatctcacc
     4681 ttgctcctgc cgagaaagta tccatcatgg ctgatgcaat gcggcggctg catacgcttg
     4741 atccggctac ctgcccattc gaccaccaag cgaaacatcg catcgagcga gcacgtactc
     4801 ggatggaagc cggtcttgtc gatcaggatg atctggacga agagcatcag gggctcgcgc
     4861 cagccgaact gttcgccagg ctcaaggcgc gcatgcccga cggcgaggat ctcgtcgtga
     4921 cccatggcga tgcctgcttg ccgaatatca tggtggaaaa tggccgcttt tctggattca
     4981 tcgactgtgg ccggctgggt gtggcggacc gctatcagga catagcgttg gctacccgtg
     5041 atattgctga agagcttggc ggcgaatggg ctgaccgctt cctcgtgctt tacggtatcg
     5101 ccgctcccga ttcgcagcgc atcgccttct atcgccttct tgacgagttc ttctgagcgg
     5161 gactctgggg ttcgaaatga ccgaccaagc gacgcccaac ctgccatcac gagatttcga
     5221 ttccaccgcc gccttctatg aaaggttggg cttcggaatc gttttccggg acgccggctg
     5281 gatgatcctc cagcgcgggg atctcatgct ggagttcttc gcccacccca acttgtttat
     5341 tgcagcttat aatggttaca aataaagcaa tagcatcaca aatttcacaa ataaagcatt
     5401 tttttcactg cattctagtt gtggtttgtc caaactcatc aatgtatctt atcatgtctg
     5461 tataccgtcg acctctagct agagcttggc gtaatcatgg tcatagctgt ttcctgtgtg
     5521 aaattgttat ccgctcacaa ttccacacaa catacgagcc ggaagcataa agtgtaaagc
     5581 ctggggtgcc taatgagtga gctaactcac attaattgcg ttgcgctcac tgcccgcttt
     5641 ccagtcggga aacctgtcgt gccagctgca ttaatgaatc ggccaacgcg cggggagagg
     5701 cggtttgcgt attgggcgct cttccgcttc ctcgctcact gactcgctgc gctcggtcgt
     5761 tcggctgcgg cgagcggtat cagctcactc aaaggcggta atacggttat ccacagaatc
     5821 aggggataac gcaggaaaga acatgtgagc aaaaggccag caaaaggcca ggaaccgtaa
     5881 aaaggccgcg ttgctggcgt ttttccatag gctccgcccc cctgacgagc atcacaaaaa
     5941 tcgacgctca agtcagaggt ggcgaaaccc gacaggacta taaagatacc aggcgtttcc
     6001 ccctggaagc tccctcgtgc gctctcctgt tccgaccctg ccgcttaccg gatacctgtc
     6061 cgcctttctc ccttcgggaa gcgtggcgct ttctcatagc tcacgctgta ggtatctcag
     6121 ttcggtgtag gtcgttcgct ccaagctggg ctgtgtgcac gaaccccccg ttcagcccga
     6181 ccgctgcgcc ttatccggta actatcgtct tgagtccaac ccggtaagac acgacttatc
     6241 gccactggca gcagccactg gtaacaggat tagcagagcg aggtatgtag gcggtgctac
     6301 agagttcttg aagtggtggc ctaactacgg ctacactaga agaacagtat ttggtatctg
     6361 cgctctgctg aagccagtta ccttcggaaa aagagttggt agctcttgat ccggcaaaca
     6421 aaccaccgct ggtagcggtg gtttttttgt ttgcaagcag cagattacgc gcagaaaaaa
     6481 aggatctcaa gaagatcctt tgatcttttc tacggggtct gacgctcagt ggaacgaaaa
     6541 ctcacgttaa gggattttgg tcatgagatt atcaaaaagg atcttcacct agatcctttt
     6601 aaattaaaaa tgaagtttta aatcaatcta aagtatatat gagtaaactt ggtctgacag
     6661 ttaccaatgc ttaatcagtg aggcacctat ctcagcgatc tgtctatttc gttcatccat
     6721 agttgcctga ctccccgtcg tgtagataac tacgatacgg gagggcttac catctggccc
     6781 cagtgctgca atgataccgc gagacccacg ctcaccggct ccagatttat cagcaataaa
     6841 ccagccagcc ggaagggccg agcgcagaag tggtcctgca actttatccg cctccatcca
     6901 gtctattaat tgttgccggg aagctagagt aagtagttcg ccagttaata gtttgcgcaa
     6961 cgttgttgcc attgctacag gcatcgtggt gtcacgctcg tcgtttggta tggcttcatt
     7021 cagctccggt tcccaacgat caaggcgagt tacatgatcc cccatgttgt gcaaaaaagc
     7081 ggttagctcc ttcggtcctc cgatcgttgt cagaagtaag ttggccgcag tgttatcact
     7141 catggttatg gcagcactgc ataattctct tactgtcatg ccatccgtaa gatgcttttc
     7201 tgtgactggt gagtactcaa ccaagtcatt ctgagaatag tgtatgcggc gaccgagttg
     7261 ctcttgcccg gcgtcaatac gggataatac cgcgccacat agcagaactt taaaagtgct
     7321 catcattgga aaacgttctt cggggcgaaa actctcaagg atcttaccgc tgttgagatc
     7381 cagttcgatg taacccactc gtgcacccaa ctgatcttca gcatctttta ctttcaccag
     7441 cgtttctggg tgagcaaaaa caggaaggca aaatgccgca aaaaagggaa taagggcgac
     7501 acggaaatgt tgaatactca tactcttcct ttttcaatat tattgaagca tttatcaggg
     7561 ttattgtctc atgagcggat acatatttga atgtatttag aaaaataaac aaataggggt
     7621 tccgcgcaca tttccccgaa aagtgccacc tgacgtcgac ggatcgggag atctcccgat
     7681 cccctatggt gcactctcag tacaatctgc tctgatgccg catagttaag ccagtatctg
     7741 ctccctgctt gtgtgttgga ggtcgctgag tagtgcgcga gcaaaattta agctacaaca
     7801 aggcaaggct tgaccgacaa ttgcatgaag aatctgctta gggttaggcg ttttgcgctg
     7861 cttcgcgatg tacgggccag atatacgcgt t
//
